Addgene plasmid #130141: pRDAX-393 HA Venus210[1] IRES Venus210[2]
Purpose: PPI (BiFC/TriFC) assay vector
Depositing lab: Gary Lewin. Depositing organization: Max-Delbrueck-Centrum fuer Molekulare Medizin (MDC).
Backbone
  Vector backbone: pEGFP-N1 U55762 Clontech
  Vector type: Mammalian Expression
Growth in bacteria
  Bacterial resistance: Kanamycin, 50 μg/mL
  Growth temperature: 37°C
  Growth strain: DH5alpha
  Copy number: High Copy
Gene/Insert
  Gene/Insert name: Venus
  Species: M. musculus (mouse)
  Cloning method: Restriction Enzyme; 5′ cloning site unknown (unknown if destroyed); 3′ cloning site unknown (unknown if destroyed)
Terms and licenses: Academic/Nonprofit Terms; Industry Terms: Not Available to Industry
How to cite: pRDAX-393 HA Venus210[1] IRES Venus210[2] was a gift from Gary Lewin (Addgene plasmid # 130141 ; http://n2t.net/addgene:130141 ; RRID:Addgene_130141)
