[The description below was written by a language model from this plasmid's Addgene catalogue record and pLannotate feature annotations shown in this document.]
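Description:
pRDAX-393 HA Venus210[1] IRES Venus210[2] is a mammalian expression plasmid built on the Clontech pEGFP-N1 backbone and intended as an assay vector for detecting protein–protein interactions by bimolecular or trimolecular fluorescence complementation (BiFC/TriFC). It is maintained in E. coli at high copy through a ColE1/pUC-type origin and also carries an f1 phage origin. Selection relies on the Tn5 NeoR/KanR gene, which sits behind both a bacterial (bla-type) promoter and the SV40 enhancer/early promoter and ends in the HSV TK polyadenylation signal. The same cassette therefore gives kanamycin resistance in bacteria and can give G418 resistance in mammalian cells.

The payload is a single bicistronic transcription unit driven by the human CMV immediate-early enhancer and promoter and terminated by the SV40 poly(A) signal. Downstream of a residual multiple cloning site lies a large fragment of the yellow fluorescent protein Venus, about 630 nt. An EMCV IRES follows, and then a short fragment of about 100 nt, annotated as a Topaz match, that corresponds to the remaining C-terminal portion of the same Aequorea-derived protein. The name suggests that Venus is split around residue 210 into parts [1] and [2]. Neither part should fluoresce alone, and signal is restored when partner proteins fused to the fragments bring them together.

A partial HA epitope match and a short segment of SV40 large T antigen, possibly a nuclear localisation sequence, are annotated after the second fragment. The record does not explain their roles, give the cloning sites or name any fused bait or prey proteins. The catalogue lists mouse as the insert species, although Venus derives from jellyfish GFP.
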