Features (pLannotate 1.2.2; 17 found; start..end, strand, type, name):
     61..364     +  enhancer       CMV enhancer: human cytomegalovirus immediate early enhancer
    365..568     +  promoter       CMV promoter: human cytomegalovirus (CMV) immediate early promoter
    591..634     +  misc_feature   MCS (fragment): multiple cloning site
    677..1303    +  CDS            mVenus (fragment): mVenus is a basic (constitutively fluorescent) yellow fluorescent protein published in 2006, derived from Aequorea victoria. It is reported to be a rapidly-maturing monomer with moderate acid sensitivity.
   1320..1906    +  misc_feature   IRES2: internal ribosome entry site (IRES) of the encephalomyocarditis virus (EMCV)
   1898..1996    +  CDS            Topaz (fragment): Topaz is a basic (constitutively fluorescent) green/yellow fluorescent protein published in 1998, derived from Aequorea victoria.
   2012..2028    +  CDS            3xHA (fragment): three tandem HA epitope tags
   2048..2131    +  CDS            large T antigen (fragment): large T antigen from SV40 (simian virus 40)
   2154..2275    +  polyA_signal   SV40 poly(A) signal: SV40 polyadenylation signal
   2309..2737    -  rep_origin     f1 ori (sequence partly withheld): f1 bacteriophage origin of replication; arrow indicates direction of (+) strand synthesis
   2764..2868    +  promoter       AmpR promoter: bla
   2870..3227    +  promoter       SV40 promoter: SV40 enhancer and early promoter
   3262..4056    +  CDS            NeoR/KanR: aminoglycoside phosphotransferase from Tn5; aph(3')-II (or nptII); confers resistance to neomycin, kanamycin, and G418 (Geneticin®)
   4077..4229    +  CDS            ble (fragment): BLE_KLEPN - Experimental evidence at protein level: Swiss-Prot protein existence level 1. Binding protein with a strong affinity to the bleomycin family of antibiotics. Binds to CL990; an antimitotic-antibiotic compound. From Klebsiella pneumoniae.
   4288..4335    +  polyA_signal   HSV TK poly(A) signal: herpes simplex virus thymidine kinase polyadenylation signal (Cole and Stacy, 1985)
   4426..4442    -  polyA_signal   bGH poly(A) signal (fragment): bovine growth hormone polyadenylation signal
   4664..5252    +  rep_origin     ori: high-copy-number ColE1/pMB1/pBR322/pUC origin of replication
>Addgene plasmid #130141 | pRDAX-393 HA Venus210[1] IRES Venus210[2] | depositor full sequence | sequence record 249519 | Full Sequence
TAGTTATTAATAGTAATCAATTACGGGGTCATTAGTTCATAGCCCATATATGGAGTTCCGCGTTACATAA
CTTACGGTAAATGGCCCGCCTGGCTGACCGCCCAACGACCCCCGCCCATTGACGTCAATAATGACGTATG
TTCCCATAGTAACGCCAATAGGGACTTTCCATTGACGTCAATGGGTGGAGTATTTACGGTAAACTGCCCA
CTTGGCAGTACATCAAGTGTATCATATGCCAAGTACGCCCCCTATTGACGTCAATGACGGTAAATGGCCC
GCCTGGCATTATGCCCAGTACATGACCTTATGGGACTTTCCTACTTGGCAGTACATCTACGTATTAGTCA
TCGCTATTACCATGGTGATGCGGTTTTGGCAGTACATCAATGGGCGTGGATAGCGGTTTGACTCACGGGG
ATTTCCAAGTCTCCACCCCATTGACGTCAATGGGAGTTTGTTTTGGCACCAAAATCAACGGGACTTTCCA
AAATGTCGTAACAACTCCGCCCCATTGACGCAAATGGGCGGTAGGCGTGTACGGTGGGAGGTCTATATAA
GCAGAGCTGGTTTAGTGAACCGTCAGATCCGCTAGCGCTACCGGACTCAGATCTCGAGCTCAAGCTTCGA
ATTCGCCACCATGTATCCCTATGATGTTCCAGACTATGCTGGAAGTGTGTCAAAGGGAGAAGAGTTGTTT
ACCGGTGTTGTTCCCATACTGGTGGAACTGGATGGTGACGTCAATGGACACAAGTTTAGCGTTTCTGGCG
AAGGAGAAGGCGATGCTACCTATGGCAAACTGACCCTCAAACTGATCTGTACGACTGGAAAGTTGCCTGT
ACCTTGGCCAACACTGGTCACAACCTTGGGCTATGGGCTGCAATGCTTTGCCCGTTATCCTGATCACATG
AAGCAACATGACTTCTTTAAGTCTGCTATGCCAGAGGGATATGTGCAGGAACGGACTATCTTCTTCAAGG
ACGACGGCAACTACAAGACGAGAGCTGAGGTGAAATTTGAGGGTGACACACTGGTGAATCGCATAGAGCT
GAAAGGCATCGACTTCAAAGAAGATGGGAATATTCTCGGGCATAAACTCGAGTACAACTACAATTCCCAC
AACGTGTACATCACTGCCGATAAGCAGAAGAATGGGATTAAGGCGAACTTCAAGATCCGACACAACATCG
AGGATGGTGGGGTCCAGCTTGCCGACCATTATCAGCAGAACACACCCATTGGGGATGGACCAGTCCTGTT
GCCGGATAACCACTACCTCAGTTACCAGAGCAAACTGTCCAAATAAGAATTCAGATCCGCCCCTCTCCCT
CCCCCCCCCCTAACGTTACTGGCCGAAGCCGCTTGGAATAAGGCCGGTGTGCGTTTGTCTATATGTTATT
TTCCACCATATTGCCGTCTTTTGGCAATGTGAGGGCCCGGAAACCTGGCCCTGTCTTCTTGACGAGCATT
CCTAGGGGTCTTTCCCCTCTCGCCAAAGGAATGCAAGGTCTGTTGAATGTCGTGAAGGAAGCAGTTCCTC
TGGTAGCTTCTTGAAGACAAACAACGTCTGTAGCGACCCTTTGCAGGCAGCGGAACCCCCCACCTGGCGA
CAGGTGCCTCTGCGGCCAAAAGCCACGTGTATAAGATACACCTGCAAAGGCGGCACAACCCCAGTGCCAC
GTTGTGAGTTGGATAGTTGTGGAAAGAGTCAAATGGCTCTCCTCAAGCGTATTCAACAAGGGGCTGAAGG
ATGCCCAGAAGGTACCCCATTGTATGGGATCTGATCTGGGGCCTCGGTACACATGCTTTACATGTGTTTA
GTCGAGGTTAAAAAAACGTCTAGGCCCCCCGAACCACGGGGACGTGGTTTTCCTTTGAAAAACACGATGA
TAATATGGCCACAACCATGGATCCCAATGAGAAGAGGGACCATATGGTACTGCTCGAATTCGTGACTGCA
GCAGGCATTACCCTTGGGATGGATGAACTTTATAAGACTGGTTACCCTTATGACGTGCCTGATTATGCCT
AAGCGGCCGCGACTCTAGATCATAATCAGCCATACCACATTTGTAGAGGTTTTACTTGCTTTAAAAAACC
TCCCACACCTCCCCCTGAACCTGAAACATAAAATGAATGCAATTGTTGTTGTTAACTTGTTTATTGCAGC
TTATAATGGTTACAAATAAAGCAATAGCATCACAAATTTCACAAATAAAGCATTTTTTTCACTGCATTCT
AGTTGTGGTTTGTCCAAACTCATCAATGTATCTTAAGGCGTAAATTGTAAGCGTTAATATTTTGTTAAAA
TTCGCGTTAAATTTTTGTTAAATCAGCTCATTTTTTAACCAATAGGCCGAAATCGGCAAAATCCCTTATA
AATCAAAAGAATAGACCGAGATAGGGT
[37 nt withheld, positions 2408-2444]
AAAGAACGTGGACTCCAACGTCAAAGG
[49 nt withheld, positions 2472-2520]
T
[91 nt withheld, positions 2522-2612]
G
[124 nt withheld, positions 2614-2737]
CAGGTGGCACTTTTCGGGGAAATGTGCGCGGAACCCCTATTTGTTTATTTTTCTAAATACATTCAAATAT
GTATCCGCTCATGAGACAATAACCCTGATAAATGCTTCAATAATATTGAAAAAGGAAGAGTCCTGAGGCG
GAAAGAACCAGCTGTGGAATGTGTGTCAGTTAGGGTGTGGAAAGTCCCCAGGCTCCCCAGCAGGCAGAAG
TATGCAAAGCATGCATCTCAATTAGTCAGCAACCAGGTGTGGAAAGTCCCCAGGCTCCCCAGCAGGCAGA
AGTATGCAAAGCATGCATCTCAATTAGTCAGCAACCATAGTCCCGCCCCTAACTCCGCCCATCCCGCCCC
TAACTCCGCCCAGTTCCGCCCATTCTCCGCCCCATGGCTGACTAATTTTTTTTATTTATGCAGAGGCCGA
GGCCGCCTCGGCCTCTGAGCTATTCCAGAAGTAGTGAGGAGGCTTTTTTGGAGGCCTAGGCTTTTGCAAA
GATCGATCAAGAGACAGGATGAGGATCGTTTCGCATGATTGAACAAGATGGATTGCACGCAGGTTCTCCG
GCCGCTTGGGTGGAGAGGCTATTCGGCTATGACTGGGCACAACAGACAATCGGCTGCTCTGATGCCGCCG
TGTTCCGGCTGTCAGCGCAGGGGCGCCCGGTTCTTTTTGTCAAGACCGACCTGTCCGGTGCCCTGAATGA
ACTGCAAGACGAGGCAGCGCGGCTATCGTGGCTGGCCACGACGGGCGTTCCTTGCGCAGCTGTGCTCGAC
GTTGTCACTGAAGCGGGAAGGGACTGGCTGCTATTGGGCGAAGTGCCGGGGCAGGATCTCCTGTCATCTC
ACCTTGCTCCTGCCGAGAAAGTATCCATCATGGCTGATGCAATGCGGCGGCTGCATACGCTTGATCCGGC
TACCTGCCCATTCGACCACCAAGCGAAACATCGCATCGAGCGAGCACGTACTCGGATGGAAGCCGGTCTT
GTCGATCAGGATGATCTGGACGAAGAGCATCAGGGGCTCGCGCCAGCCGAACTGTTCGCCAGGCTCAAGG
CGAGCATGCCCGACGGCGAGGATCTCGTCGTGACCCATGGCGATGCCTGCTTGCCGAATATCATGGTGGA
AAATGGCCGCTTTTCTGGATTCATCGACTGTGGCCGGCTGGGTGTGGCGGACCGCTATCAGGACATAGCG
TTGGCTACCCGTGATATTGCTGAAGAGCTTGGCGGCGAATGGGCTGACCGCTTCCTCGTGCTTTACGGTA
TCGCCGCTCCCGATTCGCAGCGCATCGCCTTCTATCGCCTTCTTGACGAGTTCTTCTGAGCGGGACTCTG
GGGTTCGAAATGACCGACCAAGCGACGCCCAACCTGCCATCACGAGATTTCGATTCCACCGCCGCCTTCT
ATGAAAGGTTGGGCTTCGGAATCGTTTTCCGGGACGCCGGCTGGATGATCCTCCAGCGCGGGGATCTCAT
GCTGGAGTTCTTCGCCCACCCTAGGGGGAGGCTAACTGAAACACGGAAGGAGACAATACCGGAAGGAACC
CGCGCTATGACGGCAATAAAAAGACAGAATAAAACGCACGGTGTTGGGTCGTTTGTTCATAAACGCGGGG
TTCGGTCCCAGGGCTGGCACTCTGTCGATACCCCACCGAGACCCCATTGGGGCCAATACGCCCGCGTTTC
TTCCTTTTCCCCACCCCACCCCCCAAGTTCGGGTGAAGGCCCAGGGCTCGCAGCCAACGTCGGGGCGGCA
GGCCCTGCCATAGCCTCAGGTTACTCATATATACTTTAGATTGATTTAAAACTTCATTTTTAATTTAAAA
GGATCTAGGTGAAGATCCTTTTTGATAATCTCATGACCAAAATCCCTTAACGTGAGTTTTCGTTCCACTG
AGCGTCAGACCCCGTAGAAAAGATCAAAGGATCTTCTTGAGATCCTTTTTTTCTGCGCGTAATCTGCTGC
TTGCAAACAAAAAAACCACCGCTACCAGCGGTGGTTTGTTTGCCGGATCAAGAGCTACCAACTCTTTTTC
CGAAGGTAACTGGCTTCAGCAGAGCGCAGATACCAAATACTGTCCTTCTAGTGTAGCCGTAGTTAGGCCA
CCACTTCAAGAACTCTGTAGCACCGCCTACATACCTCGCTCTGCTAATCCTGTTACCAGTGGCTGCTGCC
AGTGGCGATAAGTCGTGTCTTACCGGGTTGGACTCAAGACGATAGTTACCGGATAAGGCGCAGCGGTCGG
GCTGAACGGGGGGTTCGTGCACACAGCCCAGCTTGGAGCGAACGACCTACACCGAACTGAGATACCTACA
GCGTGAGCTATGAGAAAGCGCCACGCTTCCCGAAGGGAGAAAGGCGGACAGGTATCCGGTAAGCGGCAGG
GTCGGAACAGGAGAGCGCACGAGGGAGCTTCCAGGGGGAAACGCCTGGTATCTTTATAGTCCTGTCGGGT
TTCGCCACCTCTGACTTGAGCGTCGATTTTTGTGATGCTCGTCAGGGGGGCGGAGCCTATGGAAAAACGC
CAGCAACGCGGCCTTTTTACGGTTCCTGGCCTTTTGCTGGCCTTTTGCTCACATGTTCTTTCCTGCGTTA
TCCCCTGATTCTGTGGATAACCGTATTACCGCCATGCAT
